>Addgene plasmid #42996 | I-AGAC | depositor partial sequence | sequence record 58261 | I-AGAC sequence 424 bps
CGTCTCCTGACCCCAGAGCAGGTCGTGGCAATCGCCTCCAACATTGGCGGGAAACAGGCACTCGAGACTG
TCCAGCGCCTGCTTCCCGTGCTGTGCCAAGCGCACGGACTCACCCCAGAGCAGGTCGTGGCAATCGCGAG
CAATAACGGCGGAAAACAGGCTTTGGAAACGGTGCAGAGGCTCCTTCCAGTGCTGTGCCAAGCGCACGGC
CTCACCCCAGAGCAGGTCGTGGCAATCGCCTCCAACATTGGCGGGAAACAGGCACTCGAGACTGTCCAGC
GCCTGCTTCCCGTGCTGTGCCAAGCGCACGGATTAACCCCAGAGCAGGTCGTGGCGATCGCAAGCCACGA
CGGAGGAAAGCAAGCCTTGGAAACAGTACAGAGGCTGTTGCCTGTGCTGTGCCAAGCGCACGGCTTAAGA
GACG
