>Addgene plasmid #42996 | I-AGAC | addgene partial sequence | sequence record 59966 | M13-F20 5'-TGTAAAACGACGGCCAGT-3'
CTATAGGGCGAATTGGGCCCTCTAGATGCATGCTCGAGCGGCCGCCAGTGTGATGGATATCTGCAGAATT
CGCCCTTATATAGATGCCGTCCTAGCGCGTCTCCTGACCCCAGAGCAGGTCGTGGCAATCGCCTCCAACA
TTGGCGGGAAACAGGCACTCGAGACTGTCCAGCGCCTGCTTCCCGTGCTGTGCCAAGCGCACGGACTCAC
CCCAGAGCAGGTCGTGGCAATCGCGAGCAATAACGGCGGAAAACAGGCTTTGGAAACGGTGCAGAGGCTC
CTTCCAGTGCTGTGCCAAGCGCACGGCCTCACCCCAGAGCAGGTCGTGGCAATCGCCTCCAACATTGGCG
GGAAACAGGCACTCGAGACTGTCCAGCGCCTGCTTCCCGTGCTGTGCCAAGCGCACGGATTAACCCCAGA
GCAGGTCGTGGCGATCGCAAGCCACGACGGAGGAAAGCAAGCCTTGGAAACAGTACAGAGGCTGTTGCCT
GTGCTGTGCCAAGCGCACGGCTTAAGAGACGTGGGCACAGGAAAGATACTTAAGGGCGAATTCCAGCACA
CTGGCGGCCGTTACTAGTGGATCCGAGCTCGGTACCAAGCTTGGCGTAATCATGGTCATAGCTGTTTCCT
GTGTGAAATTGTTATCCGCTCACAATTCCACACAACATACGAGCCGGAAGCATAAAGTGTAAAGCCTGGG
GTGCCTAATGAGTGAGCTAACTCACATTAATTGCGTTGCGCTCACTGCCCGCTTTCCAGTCGGGAAACCT
GTCGTGCCAGCTGCATTAATGAATCGGCCAACGCGCGGGGAGAGGCGGTTTGCGTATTGGGCGCTCT
