[The description below was written by a language model from this plasmid's Addgene catalogue record.]
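Description:
I-AGAC is a bacterial cloning plasmid built on the commercial pCRII-TOPO backbone (about 4 kb without insert), into which a 424 bp synthetic insert was introduced by TOPO cloning. It is a high-copy plasmid maintained in E. coli and carries both ampicillin and kanamycin resistance, as is standard for this backbone, so either or both drugs can be used for selection. The insert is flanked by the T7 and M13 reverse priming sites of the vector, which are the recorded sequencing primers for verifying it. No mammalian promoter, reporter or expression cassette is listed, consistent with a storage or donor plasmid rather than an expression construct.

The record does not spell out what the insert encodes beyond its name and its synthetic origin. The plasmid was deposited in connection with a TALEN genome-editing system developed for generating human stem cell-based disease models. In that context, the name plausibly denotes a pre-assembled block of TAL effector repeats recognising the four-nucleotide sequence AGAC, with the "I" prefix indicating its position in an ordered assembly. An insert of roughly 424 bp would fit about four repeat units of roughly 100 bp each. This interpretation is an inference from the name, size and associated publication rather than something stated in the catalogue fields. On that reading, the plasmid would be one member of a library of modular repeat fragments that are excised or amplified and joined in order to build custom TALE DNA-binding arrays, which are then moved into a nuclease expression vector. No feature table was provided, so the insert's exact boundaries and orientation, and any flanking restriction sites used for assembly, cannot be described.
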