Addgene plasmid #42996: I-AGAC
Depositing lab: Chad Cowan & Kiran Musunuru. Depositing organization: Harvard University. Publication: A TALEN Genome-Editing System for Generating Human Stem Cell-Based Disease Models. Ding Q, Lee YK, Schaefer EA, Peters DT, Veres A, Kim K, Kuperwasser N, Motola DL, Meissner TB, Hendriks WT, Trevisan M, Gupta RM, Moisan A, Banks E, Friesen M, Schinzel RT, Xia F, Tang A, Xia Y, Figueroa E, Wann A, Ahfeldt T, Daheron L, Zhang F, Rubin LL, Peng LF, Chung RT, Musunuru K, Cowan CA. Cell Stem Cell. 2012 Dec 12. pii: S1934-5909(12)00645-5. doi: 10.1016/j.stem.2012.11.011. PubMed 23246482.
Backbone
  Vector backbone: pCRII-TOPO
  Backbone manufacturer: Invitrogen
  Backbone size w/o insert (bp): 3973
  Vector type: Bacterial Cloning
Growth in bacteria
  Bacterial resistance: Ampicillin and Kanamycin, 100 & 50 μg/mL
  Growth temperature: 37°C
  Growth strain: Top10
  Copy number: High Copy
Gene/Insert
  Gene/Insert name: I-AGAC
  Species: Synthetic
  Insert size (bp): 424
  Cloning method: TOPO Cloning
  Sequencing primers: 5′ T7; 3′ M13-rev
Terms and licenses: Academic/Nonprofit Terms; Industry Terms: Not Available to Industry
How to cite: I-AGAC was a gift from Chad Cowan & Kiran Musunuru (Addgene plasmid # 42996 ; http://n2t.net/addgene:42996 ; RRID:Addgene_42996)
